>Addgene plasmid #147682 | pnYC-NpM-HsPAN3_245-687-F553EL557EA560E_U | depositor full sequence | sequence record 290129 | Full Sequence
GGTATGGCAATGAAAGACGGTGAGCTGGTGATATGGGATAGTGTTCACCCTTGTTACACCGTTTTCCATG
AGCAAACTGAAACGTTTTCATCGCTCTGGAGTGAATACCACGACGATTTCCGGCAGTTTCTACACATATA
TTCGCAAGATGTGGCGTGTTACGGTGAAAACCTGGCCTATTTCCCTAAAGGGTTTATTGAGAATATGTTT
TTCGTCTCAGCCAATCCCTGGGTGAGTTTCACCAGTTTTGATTTAAACGTGGCCAATATGGACAACTTCT
TCGCCCCCGTTTTCACCATGGGCAAATATTATACGCAAGGCGACAAGGTGCTGATGCCGCTGGCGATTCA
GGTTCATCATGCCGTCTGTGATGGCTTCCATGTCGGCAGAATGCTTAATGAATTACAACAGTACTGCGAT
GAGTGGCAGGGCGGGGCGTAATTTTTTTAAGGCAGTTATTGGTGCCCTTAAACGCCTGGTGCTACGCCTG
AATAAGTGATAATAAGCGGATGAATGGCAGAAATTCGAAAGCAAATTCGACCCGGTCGTCGGTTCAGGGC
AGGGTCGTTAAATAGCCGCTTATGTCTATTGCTGGTTTACCGGTTTATTGACTACCGGAAGCAGTGTGAC
CGTGTGCTTCTCAAATGCCTGAGGCCAGTTTGCTCAGGCTCTCCCCGTGGAGGTAATAATTGACGATATG
ATCATTTATTCTGCCTCCCAGAGCCTGATAAAAACGGTTAGCGCTTCGTTAATACAGATGTAGGTGTTCC
ACAGGGTAGCCAGCAGCATCCTGCGATGCAGATCCGGAACATAATGGTGCAGGGCGCTTGTTTCGGCGTG
GGTATGGTGGCAGGCCCCGTGGCCGGGGGACTGTTGGGCGCTGCCGGCACCTGTCCTACGAGTTGCATGA
TAAAGAAGACAGTCATAAGTGCGGCGACGATAGTCATGCCCCGCGCCCACCGGAAGGAGCTACCGGACAG
CGGTGCGGACTGTTGTAACTCAGAATAAGAAATGAGGCCGCTCATGGCGTTGACTCTCAGTCATAGTATC
GTGGTATCACCGGTTGGTTCCACTCTCTGTTGCGGGCAACTTCAGCAGCACGTAGGGGACTTCCGCGTTT
CCAGACTTTACGAAACACGGAAACCGAAGACCATTCATGTTGTTGCTCAGGTCGCAGACGTTTTGCAGCA
GCAGTCGCTTCACGTTCGCTCGCGTATCGGTGATTCATTCTGCTAACCAGTAAGGCAACCCCGCCAGCCT
AGCCGGGTCCTCAACGACAGGAGCACGATCATGCGCACCCGTGGCCAGGACCCAACGCTGCCCGAGATGC
GCCGCGTGCGGCTGCTGGAGATGGCGGACGCGATGGATATGTTCTGCCAAGGGTTGGTTTGCGCATTCAC
AGTTCTCCGCAAGAATTGATTGGCTCCAATTCTTGGAGTGGTGAATCCGTTAGCGAGGTGCCGCCGGCTT
CCATTCAGGTCGAGGTGGCCCGGCTCCATGCACCGCGACGCAACGCGGGGAGGCAGACAAGGTATAGGGC
GGCGCCTACAATCCATGCCAACCCGTTCCATGTGCTCGCCGAGGCGGCATAAATCGCCGTGACGATCAGC
GGTCCAGTGATCGAAGTTAGGCTGGTAAGAGCCGCGAGCGATCCTTGAAGCTGTCCCTGATGGTCGTCAT
CTACCTGCCTGGACAGCATGGCCTGCAACGCGGGCATCCCGATGCCGCCGGAAGCGAGAAGAATCATAAT
GGGGAAGGCCATCCAGCCTCGCGTCGCGAACGCCAGCAAGACGTAGCCCAGCGCGTCGGCCGCCATGCCG
GCGATAATGGCCTGCTTCTCGCCGAAACGTTTGGTGGCGGGACCAGTGACGAAGGCTTGAGCGAGGGCGT
GCAAGATTCCGAATACCGCAAGCGACAGGCCGATCATCGTCGCGCTCCAGCGAAAGCGGTCCTCGCCGAA
AATGACCCAGAGCGCTGCCGGCACCTGTCCTACGAGTTGCATGATAAAGAAGACAGTCATAAGTGCGGCG
ACGATAGTCATGCCCCGCGCCCACCGGAAGGAGCTGACTGGGTTGAAGGCTCTCAAGGGCATCGGTCGAC
GCTCTCCCTTATGCGACTCCTGCATTAGGAAGCAGCCCAGTAGTAGGTTGAGGCCGTTGAGCACCGCCGC
CGCAAGGAATGGTGCATGCAAGGAGATGGCGCCCAACAGTCCCCCGGCCACGGGGCCTGCCACCATACCC
ACGCCGAAACAAGCGCTCATGAGCCCGAAGTGGCGAGCCCGATCTTCCCCATCGGTGATGTCGGCGATAT
AGGCGCCAGCAACCGCACCTGTGGCGCCGGTGATGCCGGCCACGATGCGTCCGGCGTAGAGGATCAGACT
AAGATCTCGATCCCGCGAAATTAATACGACTCACTATAGGGGAATTGTGAGCGGATAACAATTCCCCACT
AGTAATAATTTTGTTTAACTTTAAGAAGGAGATATACCATGGAAACTGAAGAAGGTAAACTGGTAATCTG
GATTAACGGCGATAAAGGCTATAACGGTCTCGCTGAAGTCGGTAAGAAATTCGAGAAAGATACCGGAATT
AAAGTCACCGTTGAGCATCCGGATAAACTGGAAGAGAAATTCCCACAGGTTGCGGCAACTGGCGATGGCC
CTGACATTATCTTCTGGGCACACGACCGCTTTGGTGGCTACGCTCAATCTGGCCTGTTGGCTGAAATCAC
CCCGGACAAAGCGTTCCAGGACAAGCTGTATCCGTTTACCTGGGATGCCGTACGTTACAACGGCAAGCTG
ATTGCTTACCCGATCGCTGTTGAAGCGTTATCGCTGATTTATAACAAAGACCTGCTGCCGAACCCGCCAA
AAACCTGGGAAGAGATCCCGGCGCTGGATAAAGAACTGAAAGCGAAAGGTAAGAGCGCCCTGATGTTCAA
CCTGCAAGAACCGTACTTCACCTGGCCGCTGATTGCTGCTGACGGGGGTTATGCGTTCAAGTATGAAAAC
GGCAAGTACGACATTAAAGACGTGGGCGTGGATAACGCTGGCGCGAAAGCGGGTCTGACCTTCCTGGTTG
ACCTGATTAAAAACAAACACATGAATGCAGACACCGATTACTCCATCGCAGAAGCTGCCTTTAATAAAGG
CGAAACAGCGATGACCATCAACGGCCCGTGGGCATGGTCCAACATCGACACCAGCAAAGTGAATTATGGT
GTAACGGTACTGCCGACCTTCAAGGGTCAACCATCCAAACCGTTCGTTGGCGTGCTGAGCGCAGGTATTA
ACGCCGCCAGTCCGAACAAAGAGCTGGCAAAAGAGTTCCTCGAAAACTATCTGCTGACTGATGAAGGTCT
GGAAGCGGTTAATAAAGACAAACCGCTGGGTGCCGTAGCGCTGAAGTCTTACGAGGAAGAGTTGGCGAAA
GATCCACGTATTGCCGCCACGATGGAAAACGCCCAGAAAGGTGAAATCATGCCGAACATCCCGCAGATGT
CCGCTTTCTGGTATGCCGTGCGTACTGCGGTGATCAACGCCGCCAGCGGTCGTCAGACTGTCGATGAAGC
CCTTAAAGACGCGCAGACTGGTACCGGCAGCGGCCTGGAAGTTCTGTTCCAGGGGCCCCATATGCTCGAG
ATGGCTGATGAACTCCGACAGGAGCTGATCAACAGACATTTAATAACAATGGCTCAAATTGATCAAGCAG
ATATGCCAGCAGTTCCTACAGAGGTTGACAGCTACCATAGCCTATTCCCTCTAGAACCACTGCCACCTCC
CAACCGGATACAGAAATCAAGTAATTTTGGATATATTACATCTTGCTACAAAGCTGTAAACAGCAAAGAT
GATCTGCCATATTGCCTTCGGAGGATACATGGTTTTCGTCTTGTTAACACAAAGTGCATGGTGTTGGTCG
ACATGTGGAAGAAAATTCAACACTCAAATATCGTAACTTTGCGTGAAGTATTTACCACTAAAGCATTTGC
TGAGCCCTCTCTTGTGTTTGCACATGATTTCCATGCTGGAGGAGAAACTATGATGAGCAGACACTTTAAT
GACCCTAATGCTGATGCCTACTTCACCAAGAGAAAGTGGGGTCAGCACGAGGGACCATTGCCCAGGCAGC
ATGCTGGATTATTGCCAGAATCTCTTATTTGGGCATATATTGTCCAACTAAGTTCTGCATTGCGTACCAT
TCATACAGCAGGTTTGGCATGTCGAGTTATGGATCCAACAAAGATTCTGATAACTGGCAAAACAAGGTTG
CGAGTAAATTGTGTTGGAGTTTTTGATGTTTTAACATTTGATAACAGTCAAAATAATAATCCATTGGCAT
TAATGGCCCAGTACCAGCAAGCAGATCTGATATCATTAGGAAAAGTTGTGTTGGCTTTGGCTTGCAACTC
TTTGGCAGGAATTCAGCGAGAGAATTTACAGAAAGCCATGGAACTGGTGACAATCAACTATTCCTCTGAC
CTGAAGAATCTGATTTTGTATTTGTTGACTGACCAAAACAGGATGCGAAGTGTAAATGACATCATGCCCA
TGATTGGTGCTCGAGAATATACTCAAGAAGATGCTGAACAAATGAGAAATGATGTCATAGAGGAAGACCT
TGCAAAGGAGGTTCAAAATGGAAGACTGTTTAGGCTCCTAGCAAAATTGGGAACAATCAATGAGAGGCCG
GAGTTTCAGAAGGATCCCACTTGGTCAGAGACTGGAGACCGTTATCTGTTGAAACTCTTTAGGGATCATC
TTTTTCATCAGGTGACAGAAGCAGGTGCTCCCTGGATTGACCTCAGTCATATAATTTCTTGTCTTAACAA
GCTAGATGCTGGTGTGCCAGAAAAAATAAGCCTGATTTCCAGAGATGAGAAGAGTGTACTTGTGGTGACC
TACAGTGACTTAAAGCGCTGCTTTGAAAATACTTTTCAAGAACTGATTGCAGCTGCAAATGGTCAGTTGT
AGCCTAGGAGATCCGGCTGCTAACAAAGCCCGAAAGGAAGCTGAGTTGGCTGCTGCCACCGCTGAGCAAT
AACTAGCATAACCCCTTGGGGCCTCTAAACGGGTCTTGAGGGGTTTTTTGCTGAAAGGAGGAACTATATC
CGGATATCCCGCAAGAGGCCCGGCAGTACCGGCATAACCAAGCCTATGCCTACAGCATCCAGGGTGACGG
TGCCGAGGATGACGATGAGCGCATTGTTAGATTTCATACACGGTGCCTGACTGCGTTAGCAATTTAACTG
TGATAAACTACCGCATTAAAGCTTATCGATGATAAGCTGTCAAACATGAGAATTACAACTTATATCGTAT
GGGGCTGACTTCAGGTGCTACATTTGAAGAGATAAATTGCACTGAAATCAAGAAATATTTTATCTGATTA
ATAAGATGATCTTCTTGAGATCGTTTTGGTCTGCGCGTAATCTCTTGCTCTGAAAACGAAAAAACCGCCT
TGCAGGGCGGTTTTTCGAAGGTTCTCTGAGCTACCAACTCTTTGAACCGAGGTAACTGGCTTGGAGGAGC
GCAGTCACCAAAACTTGTCCTTTCAGTTTAGCCTTAACCGGCGCATGACTTCAAGACTAACTCCTCTAAA
TCAATTACCAGTGGCTGCTGCCAGTGGTGCTTTTGCATGTCTTTCCGGGTTGGACTCAAGACGATAGTTA
CCGGATAAGGCGCAGCGGTCGGACTGAACGGGGGGTTCGTGCATACAGTCCAGCTTGGAGCGAACTGCCT
ACCCGGAACTGAGTGTCAGGCGTGGAATGAGACAAACGCGGCCATAACAGCGGAATGACACCGGTAAACC
GAAAGGCAGGAACAGGAGAGCGCACGAGGGAGCCGCCAGGGGGAAACGCCTGGTATCTTTATAGTCCTGT
CGGGTTTCGCCACCACTGATTTGAGCGTCAGATTTCGTGATGCTTGTCAGGGGGGCGGAGCCTATGGAAA
AACGGCTTTGCCGCGGCCCTCTCACTTCCCTGTTAAGTATCTTCCTGGCATCTTCCAGGAAATCTCCGCC
CCGTTCGTAAGCCATTTCCGCTCGCCGCAGTCGAACGACCGAGCGTAGCGAGTCAGTGAGCGAGGAAGCG
GAATATATCCTGTATCACATATTCTGCTGACGCACCGGTGCAGCCTTTTTTCTCCTGCCACATGAAGCAC
TTCACTGACACCCTCATCAGTGCCAACATAGTAAGCCAGTATACACTCCCCTAGCGCTGATGTCCGGCGG
TGCTTTTGCCGTTACGCACCACCCCGTCAGTAGCTGAACAGGAGGGACAGCTGATAGAAACAGAAGCCAC
TGGAGCACCTCAAAAACACCATCATACACTAAATCAGTAAGTTGGCAGCATCACCCGACGCACTTTGCGC
CGAATAAATACCTGTGACGGAAGATCACTTCGCAGAATAAATAAATCCTGGTGTCCCTGTTGATACCGGG
AAGCCCTGGGCCAACTTTTGGCGAAAATGAGACGTTGATCGGCACGTAAGAGGTTCCAACTTTCACCATA
ATGAAATAAGATCACTACCGGGCGTATTTTTTGAGTTATCGAGATTTTCAGGAGCTAAGGAAGCTAAAAT
GGAGAAAAAAATCACTGGATATACCACCGTTGATATATCCCAATGGCATCGTAAAGAACATTTTGAGGCA
TTTCAGTCAGTTGCTCAATGTACCTATAACCAGACCGTTCAGCTGGATATTACGGCCTTTTTAAAGACCG
TAAAGAAAAATAAGCACAAGTTTTATCCGGCCTTTATTCACATTCTTGCCCGCCTGATGAATGCTCATCC
GGAATTC
Features (pLannotate 1.2.2; 18 found; start..end, strand, type, name):
    739..834     -  CDS            resD (fragment): REDF_ECOLI - Also known as D. Protein inferred from homology: Swiss-Prot protein existence level 3. Acts as a repressor of transcription and as a site-specific resolvase that cleaves at the RfsF site. From Escherichia coli (strain K12).
    824..881     +  CDS            TcR (fragment): tetracycline efflux protein; tet; confers resistance to tetracycline
    878..971     -  CDS            TcR (fragment): tetracycline efflux protein; tet; confers resistance to tetracycline
   1475..2375    -  CDS            TcR (fragment): tetracycline efflux protein; tet; confers resistance to tetracycline
   2402..2420    +  promoter       T7 promoter: promoter for bacteriophage T7 RNA polymerase
   2421..2445    +  protein_bind   lac operator: The lac repressor binds to the lac operator to inhibit transcription in E. coli. This inhibition can be relieved by adding lactose or isopropyl-β-D-thiogalactopyranoside (IPTG). lac repressor encoded by lacI
   2460..2482    +  RBS            RBS: efficient ribosome binding site from bacteriophage T7 gene 10 (Olins and Rangwala, 1989)
   2493..3589    +  CDS            MBP (fragment): maltose binding protein from E. coli; malE (mutated); This version of the gene does not encode a signal sequence, so MBP will remain in the cytosol.
   3641..4963    +  CDS            Pan3 (fragment): PAN3_MOUSE - Experimental evidence at protein level: Swiss-Prot protein existence level 1. Regulatory subunit of the poly(A)-nuclease (PAN) deadenylation complex, one of two cytoplasmic mRNA deadenylases involved in general and miRNA-mediated mRNA turnover. PAN specifically shortens poly(A) tails of RNA and the activity is stimulated by poly(A)-binding protein (PABP). PAN deadenylation is followed by rapid degradation of the shortened mRNA tails by the CCR4-NOT complex. Deadenylated mRNAs are then degraded by two alternative mechanisms, namely exosome-mediated 3'-5' exonucleolytic degradation,
   4986..5035    +  CDS            SET1 (fragment): solubility-enhancement tag derived from T7 phage gene 10B
   5043..5090    +  terminator     T7 terminator: transcription terminator for bacteriophage T7 RNA polymerase
   5113..5217    -  CDS            TcR (fragment): tetracycline efflux protein; tet; confers resistance to tetracycline
   5265..5293    -  promoter       tet promoter: E. coli promoter for tetracycline efflux protein gene
   5405..5950    +  rep_origin     p15A ori: Plasmids containing the medium-copy-number p15A origin of replication can be propagated in E. coli cells that contain a second plasmid with the ColE1 origin.
   6038..6093    +  rep_origin     RSF ori (fragment): Plasmids containing the RSF 1030 origin of replication can be propagated in E. coli cells that contain additional plasmids with compatible origins.
   6212..6355    -  mobile_element IS1 (fragment): prokaryotic transposable element IS1
   6476..6578    +  promoter       cat promoter: promoter of the E. coli cat gene encoding chloramphenicol acetyltransferase
   6579..441     +  CDS            CmR (across the origin): chloramphenicol acetyltransferase; cat; confers resistance to chloramphenicol
