[The description below was written by a language model from this plasmid's Addgene catalogue record and pLannotate feature annotations shown in this document.]
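Description:
pnYC-NpM-HsPAN3_245-687-F553EL557EA560E_U is a 6.8 kb bacterial expression plasmid for producing a mutant fragment of the human PAN3 protein in E. coli. The catalogue lists the backbone as unknown, but the annotated features point to a pACYC-type scaffold. It has a p15A origin of replication, consistent with the recorded low copy number, and a chloramphenicol acetyltransferase gene under its own cat promoter for selection. Several disrupted fragments of a tetracycline resistance gene, with its tet promoter, flank the expression cassette. These appear to be non-functional remnants of the site into which the cassette was inserted. Because p15A is compatible with ColE1-type origins, a plasmid of this design can be maintained alongside a second expression vector, which suits co-expression of protein partners, although the record does not state this use explicitly.

The expression cassette runs from a T7 promoter controlled by a lac operator, through the phage T7 gene 10 ribosome binding site, to a T7 terminator. Expression therefore requires a host supplying T7 RNA polymerase and is IPTG-inducible. The open reading frame begins with a cytosolic, signal-sequence-free maltose binding protein placed N-terminally as a solubility and affinity tag. This is followed by residues 245–687 of human PAN3 carrying the substitutions F553E, L557E and A560E. The annotation tool matched this insert to the mouse orthologue, but the record gives the source as a human cDNA. A short downstream match to a T7 gene 10B-derived tag is probably vector sequence next to the terminator.

PAN3 is the regulatory subunit of the PAN2–PAN3 deadenylase. The associated study addressed the PAN3 pseudokinase structure and its interactions with PAN2 and GW182 proteins, so this triple mutant was probably used for structure-guided biochemical or interaction tests.
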