Addgene plasmid #147682: pnYC-NpM-HsPAN3_245-687-F553EL557EA560E_U
Purpose: Bacterial Expression of HsPAN3_245-687-F553EL557EA560E
Depositing lab: Elisa Izaurralde. Depositing organization: Max Planck Institute for Developmental Biology. Publication: Structure of the PAN3 pseudokinase reveals the basis for interactions with the PAN2 deadenylase and the GW182 proteins. Christie M, Boland A, Huntzinger E, Weichenrieder O, Izaurralde E. Mol Cell. 2013 Aug 8;51(3):360-73. doi: 10.1016/j.molcel.2013.07.011. PubMed 23932717.
Backbone
  Vector backbone: Unknown
  Vector type: Bacterial Expression
Growth in bacteria
  Bacterial resistance: Chloramphenicol, 25 μg/mL
  Growth temperature: 37°C
  Growth strain: DH5alpha
  Copy number: Low Copy
Gene/Insert
  Gene/Insert name: HsPAN3_245-687-F553EL557EA560E
  Species: H. sapiens (human)
  Entrez Gene: PAN3 (a.k.a. RP11-179F17.3)
  Cloning method: Unknown
Terms and licenses: Academic/Nonprofit Terms; Industry Terms: Not Available to Industry
Depositor comments: ORF exrtacted from NCBI:BC128180.1 Plasmids from this collection were made available to the research community and donated after the lab closed. Please note that the sequence provided by the depositing laboratory may be theoretical/predicted or based on Sanger sequencing results. There may be discrepancies between sequencing results obtained by Addgene and the depositor sequence. If an Addgene verified sequence is not available, please contact before placing your order to request that our lab fully sequence the plasmid.
How to cite: pnYC-NpM-HsPAN3_245-687-F553EL557EA560E_U was a gift from Elisa Izaurralde (Addgene plasmid # 147682 ; http://n2t.net/addgene:147682 ; RRID:Addgene_147682)
